>Addgene plasmid #211521 | pLentiCRISPR-v2 sgUGP2 | addgene full sequence | sequence record 418642 | Addgene NGS Result
GTCGACGGATCGGGAGATCTCCCGATCCCCTATGGTGCACTCTCAGTACAATCTGCTCTGATGCCGCATA
GTTAAGCCAGTATCTGCTCCCTGCTTGTGTGTTGGAGGTCGCTGAGTAGTGCGCGAGCAAAATTTAAGCT
ACAACAAGGCAAGGCTTGACCGACAATTGCATGAAGAATCTGCTTAGGGTTAGGCGTTTTGCGCTGCTTC
GCGATGTACGGGCCAGATATACGCGTTGACATTGATTATTGACTAGTTATTAATAGTAATCAATTACGGG
GTCATTAGTTCATAGCCCATATATGGAGTTCCGCGTTACATAACTTACGGTAAATGGCCCGCCTGGCTGA
CCGCCCAACGACCCCCGCCCATTGACGTCAATAATGACGTATGTTCCCATAGTAACGCCAATAGGGACTT
TCCATTGACGTCAATGGGTGGAGTATTTACGGTAAACTGCCCACTTGGCAGTACATCAAGTGTATCATAT
GCCAAGTACGCCCCCTATTGACGTCAATGACGGTAAATGGCCCGCCTGGCATTATGCCCAGTACATGACC
TTATGGGACTTTCCTACTTGGCAGTACATCTACGTATTAGTCATCGCTATTACCATGGTGATGCGGTTTT
GGCAGTACATCAATGGGCGTGGATAGCGGTTTGACTCACGGGGATTTCCAAGTCTCCACCCCATTGACGT
CAATGGGAGTTTGTTTTGGCACCAAAATCAACGGGACTTTCCAAAATGTCGTAACAACTCCGCCCCATTG
ACGCAAATGGGCGGTAGGCGTGTACGGTGGGAGGTCTATATAAGCAGCGCGTTTTGCCTGTACTGGGTCT
CTCTGGTTAGACCAGATCTGAGCCTGGGAGCTCTCTGGCTAACTAGGGAACCCACTGCTTAAGCCTCAAT
AAAGCTTGCCTTGAGTGCTTCAAGTAGTGTGTGCCCGTCTGTTGTGTGACTCTGGTAACTAGAGATCCCT
CAGACCCTTTTAGTCAGTGTGGAAAATCTCTAGCAGTGGCGCCCGAACAGGGACTTGAAAGCGAAAGGGA
AACCAGAGGAGCTCTCTCGACGCAGGACTCGGCTTGCTGAAGCGCGCACGGCAAGAGGCGAGGGGCGGCG
ACTGGTGAGTACGCCAAAAATTTTGACTAGCGGAGGCTAGAAGGAGAGAGATGGGTGCGAGAGCGTCAGT
ATTAAGCGGGGGAGAATTAGATCGCGATGGGAAAAAATTCGGTTAAGGCCAGGGGGAAAGAAAAAATATA
AATTAAAACATATAGTATGGGCAAGCAGGGAGCTAGAACGATTCGCAGTTAATCCTGGCCTGTTAGAAAC
ATCAGAAGGCTGTAGACAAATACTGGGACAGCTACAACCATCCCTTCAGACAGGATCAGAAGAACTTAGA
TCATTATATAATACAGTAGCAACCCTCTATTGTGTGCATCAAAGGATAGAGATAAAAGACACCAAGGAAG
CTTTAGACAAGATAGAGGAAGAGCAAAACAAAAGTAAGACCACCGCACAGCAAGCGGCCGCTGATCTTCA
GACCTGGAGGAGGAGATATGAGGGACAATTGGAGAAGTGAATTATATAAATATAAAGTAGTAAAAATTGA
ACCATTAGGAGTAGCACCCACCAAGGCAAAGAGAAGAGTGGTGCAGAGAGAAAAAAGAGCAGTGGGAATA
GGAGCTTTGTTCCTTGGGTTCTTGGGAGCAGCAGGAAGCACTATGGGCGCAGCGTCAATGACGCTGACGG
TACAGGCCAGACAATTATTGTCTGGTATAGTGCAGCAGCAGAACAATTTGCTGAGGGCTATTGAGGCGCA
ACAGCATCTGTTGCAACTCACAGTCTGGGGCATCAAGCAGCTCCAGGCAAGAATCCTGGCTGTGGAAAGA
TACCTAAAGGATCAACAGCTCCTGGGGATTTGGGGTTGCTCTGGAAAACTCATTTGCACCACTGCTGTGC
CTTGGAATGCTAGTTGGAGTAATAAATCTCTGGAACAGATTTGGAATCACACGACCTGGATGGAGTGGGA
CAGAGAAATTAACAATTACACAAGCTTAATACACTCCTTAATTGAAGAATCGCAAAACCAGCAAGAAAAG
AATGAACAAGAATTATTGGAATTAGATAAATGGGCAAGTTTGTGGAATTGGTTTAACATAACAAATTGGC
TGTGGTATATAAAATTATTCATAATGATAGTAGGAGGCTTGGTAGGTTTAAGAATAGTTTTTGCTGTACT
TTCTATAGTGAATAGAGTTAGGCAGGGATATTCACCATTATCGTTTCAGACCCACCTCCCAACCCCGAGG
GGACCCGACAGGCCCGAAGGAATAGAAGAAGAAGGTGGAGAGAGAGACAGAGACAGATCCATTCGATTAG
TGAACGGATCGGCACTGCGTGCGCCAATTCTGCAGACAAATGGCAGTATTCATCCACAATTTTAAAAGAA
AAGGGGGGATTGGGGGGTACAGTGCAGGGGAAAGAATAGTAGACATAATAGCAACAGACATACAAACTAA
AGAATTACAAAAACAAATTACAAAAATTCAAAATTTTCGGGTTTATTACAGGGACAGCAGAGATCCAGTT
TGGTTAATTAAGGTACCGAGGGCCTATTTCCCATGATTCCTTCATATTTGCATATACGATACAAGGCTGT
TAGAGAGATAATTAGAATTAATTTGACTGTAAACACAAAGATATTAGTACAAAATACGTGACGTAGAAAG
TAATAATTTCTTGGGTAGTTTGCAGTTTTAAAATTATGTTTTAAAATGGACTATCATATGCTTACCGTAA
CTTGAAAGTATTTCGATTTCTTGGCTTTATATATCTTGTGGAAAGGACGAAACACCGATAGCTTCCGAAA
TCCATCCGTTTTAGAGCTAGAAATAGCAAGTTAAAATAAGGCTAGTCCGTTATCAACTTGAAAAAGTGGC
ACCGAGTCGGTGCTTTTTTGAATTCGCTAGCTAGGTCTTGAAAGGAGTGGGAATTGGCTCCGGTGCCCGT
CAGTGGGCAGAGCGCACATCGCCCACAGTCCCCGAGAAGTTGGGGGGAGGGGTCGGCAATTGATCCGGTG
CCTAGAGAAGGTGGCGCGGGGTAAACTGGGAAAGTGATGTCGTGTACTGGCTCCGCCTTTTTCCCGAGGG
TGGGGGAGAACCGTATATAAGTGCAGTAGTCGCCGTGAACGTTCTTTTTCGCAACGGGTTTGCCGCCAGA
ACACAGGACCGGTTCTAGAGCGCTGCCACCATGGACAAGAAGTACAGCATCGGCCTGGACATCGGCACCA
ACTCTGTGGGCTGGGCCGTGATCACCGACGAGTACAAGGTGCCCAGCAAGAAATTCAAGGTGCTGGGCAA
CACCGACCGGCACAGCATCAAGAAGAACCTGATCGGAGCCCTGCTGTTCGACAGCGGCGAAACAGCCGAG
GCCACCCGGCTGAAGAGAACCGCCAGAAGAAGATACACCAGACGGAAGAACCGGATCTGCTATCTGCAAG
AGATCTTCAGCAACGAGATGGCCAAGGTGGACGACAGCTTCTTCCACAGACTGGAAGAGTCCTTCCTGGT
GGAAGAGGATAAGAAGCACGAGCGGCACCCCATCTTCGGCAACATCGTGGACGAGGTGGCCTACCACGAG
AAGTACCCCACCATCTACCACCTGAGAAAGAAACTGGTGGACAGCACCGACAAGGCCGACCTGCGGCTGA
TCTATCTGGCCCTGGCCCACATGATCAAGTTCCGGGGCCACTTCCTGATCGAGGGCGACCTGAACCCCGA
CAACAGCGACGTGGACAAGCTGTTCATCCAGCTGGTGCAGACCTACAACCAGCTGTTCGAGGAAAACCCC
ATCAACGCCAGCGGCGTGGACGCCAAGGCCATCCTGTCTGCCAGACTGAGCAAGAGCAGACGGCTGGAAA
ATCTGATCGCCCAGCTGCCCGGCGAGAAGAAGAATGGCCTGTTCGGAAACCTGATTGCCCTGAGCCTGGG
CCTGACCCCCAACTTCAAGAGCAACTTCGACCTGGCCGAGGATGCCAAACTGCAGCTGAGCAAGGACACC
TACGACGACGACCTGGACAACCTGCTGGCCCAGATCGGCGACCAGTACGCCGACCTGTTTCTGGCCGCCA
AGAACCTGTCCGACGCCATCCTGCTGAGCGACATCCTGAGAGTGAACACCGAGATCACCAAGGCCCCCCT
GAGCGCCTCTATGATCAAGAGATACGACGAGCACCACCAGGACCTGACCCTGCTGAAAGCTCTCGTGCGG
CAGCAGCTGCCTGAGAAGTACAAAGAGATTTTCTTCGACCAGAGCAAGAACGGCTACGCCGGCTACATTG
ACGGCGGAGCCAGCCAGGAAGAGTTCTACAAGTTCATCAAGCCCATCCTGGAAAAGATGGACGGCACCGA
GGAACTGCTCGTGAAGCTGAACAGAGAGGACCTGCTGCGGAAGCAGCGGACCTTCGACAACGGCAGCATC
CCCCACCAGATCCACCTGGGAGAGCTGCACGCCATTCTGCGGCGGCAGGAAGATTTTTACCCATTCCTGA
AGGACAACCGGGAAAAGATCGAGAAGATCCTGACCTTCCGCATCCCCTACTACGTGGGCCCTCTGGCCAG
GGGAAACAGCAGATTCGCCTGGATGACCAGAAAGAGCGAGGAAACCATCACCCCCTGGAACTTCGAGGAA
GTGGTGGACAAGGGCGCTTCCGCCCAGAGCTTCATCGAGCGGATGACCAACTTCGATAAGAACCTGCCCA
ACGAGAAGGTGCTGCCCAAGCACAGCCTGCTGTACGAGTACTTCACCGTGTATAACGAGCTGACCAAAGT
GAAATACGTGACCGAGGGAATGAGAAAGCCCGCCTTCCTGAGCGGCGAGCAGAAAAAGGCCATCGTGGAC
CTGCTGTTCAAGACCAACCGGAAAGTGACCGTGAAGCAGCTGAAAGAGGACTACTTCAAGAAAATCGAGT
GCTTCGACTCCGTGGAAATCTCCGGCGTGGAAGATCGGTTCAACGCCTCCCTGGGCACATACCACGATCT
GCTGAAAATTATCAAGGACAAGGACTTCCTGGACAATGAGGAAAACGAGGACATTCTGGAAGATATCGTG
CTGACCCTGACACTGTTTGAGGACAGAGAGATGATCGAGGAACGGCTGAAAACCTATGCCCACCTGTTCG
ACGACAAAGTGATGAAGCAGCTGAAGCGGCGGAGATACACCGGCTGGGGCAGGCTGAGCCGGAAGCTGAT
CAACGGCATCCGGGACAAGCAGTCCGGCAAGACAATCCTGGATTTCCTGAAGTCCGACGGCTTCGCCAAC
AGAAACTTCATGCAGCTGATCCACGACGACAGCCTGACCTTTAAAGAGGACATCCAGAAAGCCCAGGTGT
CCGGCCAGGGCGATAGCCTGCACGAGCACATTGCCAATCTGGCCGGCAGCCCCGCCATTAAGAAGGGCAT
CCTGCAGACAGTGAAGGTGGTGGACGAGCTCGTGAAAGTGATGGGCCGGCACAAGCCCGAGAACATCGTG
ATCGAAATGGCCAGAGAGAACCAGACCACCCAGAAGGGACAGAAGAACAGCCGCGAGAGAATGAAGCGGA
TCGAAGAGGGCATCAAAGAGCTGGGCAGCCAGATCCTGAAAGAACACCCCGTGGAAAACACCCAGCTGCA
GAACGAGAAGCTGTACCTGTACTACCTGCAGAATGGGCGGGATATGTACGTGGACCAGGAACTGGACATC
AACCGGCTGTCCGACTACGATGTGGACCATATCGTGCCTCAGAGCTTTCTGAAGGACGACTCCATCGACA
ACAAGGTGCTGACCAGAAGCGACAAGAACCGGGGCAAGAGCGACAACGTGCCCTCCGAAGAGGTCGTGAA
GAAGATGAAGAACTACTGGCGGCAGCTGCTGAACGCCAAGCTGATTACCCAGAGAAAGTTCGACAATCTG
ACCAAGGCCGAGAGAGGCGGCCTGAGCGAACTGGATAAGGCCGGCTTCATCAAGAGACAGCTGGTGGAAA
CCCGGCAGATCACAAAGCACGTGGCACAGATCCTGGACTCCCGGATGAACACTAAGTACGACGAGAATGA
CAAGCTGATCCGGGAAGTGAAAGTGATCACCCTGAAGTCCAAGCTGGTGTCCGATTTCCGGAAGGATTTC
CAGTTTTACAAAGTGCGCGAGATCAACAACTACCACCACGCCCACGACGCCTACCTGAACGCCGTCGTGG
GAACCGCCCTGATCAAAAAGTACCCTAAGCTGGAAAGCGAGTTCGTGTACGGCGACTACAAGGTGTACGA
CGTGCGGAAGATGATCGCCAAGAGCGAGCAGGAAATCGGCAAGGCTACCGCCAAGTACTTCTTCTACAGC
AACATCATGAACTTTTTCAAGACCGAGATTACCCTGGCCAACGGCGAGATCCGGAAGCGGCCTCTGATCG
AGACAAACGGCGAAACCGGGGAGATCGTGTGGGATAAGGGCCGGGATTTTGCCACCGTGCGGAAAGTGCT
GAGCATGCCCCAAGTGAATATCGTGAAAAAGACCGAGGTGCAGACAGGCGGCTTCAGCAAAGAGTCTATC
CTGCCCAAGAGGAACAGCGATAAGCTGATCGCCAGAAAGAAGGACTGGGACCCTAAGAAGTACGGCGGCT
TCGACAGCCCCACCGTGGCCTATTCTGTGCTGGTGGTGGCCAAAGTGGAAAAGGGCAAGTCCAAGAAACT
GAAGAGTGTGAAAGAGCTGCTGGGGATCACCATCATGGAAAGAAGCAGCTTCGAGAAGAATCCCATCGAC
TTTCTGGAAGCCAAGGGCTACAAAGAAGTGAAAAAGGACCTGATCATCAAGCTGCCTAAGTACTCCCTGT
TCGAGCTGGAAAACGGCCGGAAGAGAATGCTGGCCTCTGCCGGCGAACTGCAGAAGGGAAACGAACTGGC
CCTGCCCTCCAAATATGTGAACTTCCTGTACCTGGCCAGCCACTATGAGAAGCTGAAGGGCTCCCCCGAG
GATAATGAGCAGAAACAGCTGTTTGTGGAACAGCACAAGCACTACCTGGACGAGATCATCGAGCAGATCA
GCGAGTTCTCCAAGAGAGTGATCCTGGCCGACGCTAATCTGGACAAAGTGCTGTCCGCCTACAACAAGCA
CCGGGATAAGCCCATCAGAGAGCAGGCCGAGAATATCATCCACCTGTTTACCCTGACCAATCTGGGAGCC
CCTGCCGCCTTCAAGTACTTTGACACCACCATCGACCGGAAGAGGTACACCAGCACCAAAGAGGTGCTGG
ACGCCACCCTGATCCACCAGAGCATCACCGGCCTGTACGAGACACGGATCGACCTGTCTCAGCTGGGAGG
CGACAAGCGACCTGCCGCCACAAAGAAGGCTGGACAGGCTAAGAAGAAGAAAGATTACAAAGACGATGAC
GATAAGGGATCCGGCGCAACAAACTTCTCTCTGCTGAAACAAGCCGGAGATGTCGAAGAGAATCCTGGAC
CGACCGAGTACAAGCCCACGGTGCGCCTCGCCACCCGCGACGACGTCCCCAGGGCCGTACGCACCCTCGC
CGCCGCGTTCGCCGACTACCCCGCCACGCGCCACACCGTCGATCCGGACCGCCACATCGAGCGGGTCACC
GAGCTGCAAGAACTCTTCCTCACGCGCGTCGGGCTCGACATCGGCAAGGTGTGGGTCGCGGACGACGGCG
CCGCGGTGGCGGTCTGGACCACGCCGGAGAGCGTCGAAGCGGGGGCGGTGTTCGCCGAGATCGGCCCGCG
CATGGCCGAGTTGAGCGGTTCCCGGCTGGCCGCGCAGCAACAGATGGAAGGCCTCCTGGCGCCGCACCGG
CCCAAGGAGCCCGCGTGGTTCCTGGCCACCGTCGGAGTCTCGCCCGACCACCAGGGCAAGGGTCTGGGCA
GCGCCGTCGTGCTCCCCGGAGTGGAGGCGGCCGAGCGCGCCGGGGTGCCCGCCTTCCTGGAGACCTCCGC
GCCCCGCAACCTCCCCTTCTACGAGCGGCTCGGCTTCACCGTCACCGCCGACGTCGAGGTGCCCGAAGGA
CCGCGCACCTGGTGCATGACCCGCAAGCCCGGTGCCTGAACGCGTTAAGTCGACAATCAACCTCTGGATT
ACAAAATTTGTGAAAGATTGACTGGTATTCTTAACTATGTTGCTCCTTTTACGCTATGTGGATACGCTGC
TTTAATGCCTTTGTATCATGCTATTGCTTCCCGTATGGCTTTCATTTTCTCCTCCTTGTATAAATCCTGG
TTGCTGTCTCTTTATGAGGAGTTGTGGCCCGTTGTCAGGCAACGTGGCGTGGTGTGCACTGTGTTTGCTG
ACGCAACCCCCACTGGTTGGGGCATTGCCACCACCTGTCAGCTCCTTTCCGGGACTTTCGCTTTCCCCCT
CCCTATTGCCACGGCGGAACTCATCGCCGCCTGCCTTGCCCGCTGCTGGACAGGGGCTCGGCTGTTGGGC
ACTGACAATTCCGTGGTGTTGTCGGGGAAATCATCGTCCTTTCCTTGGCTGCTCGCCTGTGTTGCCACCT
GGATTCTGCGCGGGACGTCCTTCTGCTACGTCCCTTCGGCCCTCAATCCAGCGGACCTTCCTTCCCGCGG
CCTGCTGCCGGCTCTGCGGCCTCTTCCGCGTCTTCGCCTTCGCCCTCAGACGAGTCGGATCTCCCTTTGG
GCCGCCTCCCCGCGTCGACTTTAAGACCAATGACTTACAAGGCAGCTGTAGATCTTAGCCACTTTTTAAA
AGAAAAGGGGGGACTGGAAGGGCTAATTCACTCCCAACGAAGACAAGATCTGCTTTTTGCTTGTACTGGG
TCTCTCTGGTTAGACCAGATCTGAGCCTGGGAGCTCTCTGGCTAACTAGGGAACCCACTGCTTAAGCCTC
AATAAAGCTTGCCTTGAGTGCTTCAAGTAGTGTGTGCCCGTCTGTTGTGTGACTCTGGTAACTAGAGATC
CCTCAGACCCTTTTAGTCAGTGTGGAAAATCTCTAGCAGGGCCCGTTTAAACCCGCTGATCAGCCTCGAC
TGTGCCTTCTAGTTGCCAGCCATCTGTTGTTTGCCCCTCCCCCGTGCCTTCCTTGACCCTGGAAGGTGCC
ACTCCCACTGTCCTTTCCTAATAAAATGAGGAAATTGCATCGCATTGTCTGAGTAGGTGTCATTCTATTC
TGGGGGGTGGGGTGGGGCAGGACAGCAAGGGGGAGGATTGGGAAGACAATAGCAGGCATGCTGGGGATGC
GGTGGGCTCTATGGCTTCTGAGGCGGAAAGAACCAGCTGGGGCTCTAGGGGGTATCCCC
[124 nt withheld, positions 9300-9423]
C
[91 nt withheld, positions 9425-9515]
A
[49 nt withheld, positions 9517-9565]
CCTTTGACGTTGGAGTCCACGTTCTTT
[37 nt withheld, positions 9593-9629]
ACCCTATCTCGGTCTATTCTTTTGATTTATAAGGGATTTTGCCGATTTCGGCCTATTGGTTAAAAAATGA
GCTGATTTAACAAAAATTTAACGCGAATTAATTCTGTGGAATGTGTGTCAGTTAGGGTGTGGAAAGTCCC
CAGGCTCCCCAGCAGGCAGAAGTATGCAAAGCATGCATCTCAATTAGTCAGCAACCAGGTGTGGAAAGTC
CCCAGGCTCCCCAGCAGGCAGAAGTATGCAAAGCATGCATCTCAATTAGTCAGCAACCATAGTCCCGCCC
CTAACTCCGCCCATCCCGCCCCTAACTCCGCCCAGTTCCGCCCATTCTCCGCCCCATGGCTGACTAATTT
TTTTTATTTATGCAGAGGCCGAGGCCGCCTCTGCCTCTGAGCTATTCCAGAAGTAGTGAGGAGGCTTTTT
TGGAGGCCTAGGCTTTTGCAAAAAGCTCCCGGGAGCTTGTATATCCATTTTCGGATCTGATCAGCACGTG
TTGACAATTAATCATCGGCATAGTATATCGGCATAGTATAATACGACAAGGTGAGGAACTAAACCATGGC
CAAGTTGACCAGTGCCGTTCCGGTGCTCACCGCGCGCGACGTCGCCGGAGCGGTCGAGTTCTGGACCGAC
CGGCTCGGGTTCTCCCGGGACTTCGTGGAGGACGACTTCGCCGGTGTGGTCCGGGACGACGTGACCCTGT
TCATCAGCGCGGTCCAGGACCAGGTGGTGCCGGACAACACCCTGGCCTGGGTGTGGGTGCGCGGCCTGGA
CGAGCTGTACGCCGAGTGGTCGGAGGTCGTGTCCACGAACTTCCGGGACGCCTCCGGGCCGGCCATGACC
GAGATCGGCGAGCAGCCGTGGGGGCGGGAGTTCGCCCTGCGCGACCCGGCCGGCAACTGCGTGCACTTCG
TGGCCGAGGAGCAGGACTGACACGTGCTACGAGATTTCGATTCCACCGCCGCCTTCTATGAAAGGTTGGG
CTTCGGAATCGTTTTCCGGGACGCCGGCTGGATGATCCTCCAGCGCGGGGATCTCATGCTGGAGTTCTTC
GCCCACCCCAACTTGTTTATTGCAGCTTATAATGGTTACAAATAAAGCAATAGCATCACAAATTTCACAA
ATAAAGCATTTTTTTCACTGCATTCTAGTTGTGGTTTGTCCAAACTCATCAATGTATCTTATCATGTCTG
TATACCGTCGACCTCTAGCTAGAGCTTGGCGTAATCATGGTCATAGCTGTTTCCTGTGTGAAATTGTTAT
CCGCTCACAATTCCACACAACATACGAGCCGGAAGCATAAAGTGTAAAGCCTGGGGTGCCTAATGAGTGA
GCTAACTCACATTAATTGCGTTGCGCTCACTGCCCGCTTTCCAGTCGGGAAACCTGTCGTGCCAGCTGCA
TTAATGAATCGGCCAACGCGCGGGGAGAGGCGGTTTGCGTATTGGGCGCTCTTCCGCTTCCTCGCTCACT
GACTCGCTGCGCTCGGTCGTTCGGCTGCGGCGAGCGGTATCAGCTCACTCAAAGGCGGTAATACGGTTAT
CCACAGAATCAGGGGATAACGCAGGAAAGAACATGTGAGCAAAAGGCCAGCAAAAGGCCAGGAACCGTAA
AAAGGCCGCGTTGCTGGCGTTTTTCCATAGGCTCCGCCCCCCTGACGAGCATCACAAAAATCGACGCTCA
AGTCAGAGGTGGCGAAACCCGACAGGACTATAAAGATACCAGGCGTTTCCCCCTGGAAGCTCCCTCGTGC
GCTCTCCTGTTCCGACCCTGCCGCTTACCGGATACCTGTCCGCCTTTCTCCCTTCGGGAAGCGTGGCGCT
TTCTCATAGCTCACGCTGTAGGTATCTCAGTTCGGTGTAGGTCGTTCGCTCCAAGCTGGGCTGTGTGCAC
GAACCCCCCGTTCAGCCCGACCGCTGCGCCTTATCCGGTAACTATCGTCTTGAGTCCAACCCGGTAAGAC
ACGACTTATCGCCACTGGCAGCAGCCACTGGTAACAGGATTAGCAGAGCGAGGTATGTAGGCGGTGCTAC
AGAGTTCTTGAAGTGGTGGCCTAACTACGGCTACACTAGAAGAACAGTATTTGGTATCTGCGCTCTGCTG
AAGCCAGTTACCTTCGGAAAAAGAGTTGGTAGCTCTTGATCCGGCAAACAAACCACCGCTGGTAGCGGTG
GTTTTTTTGTTTGCAAGCAGCAGATTACGCGCAGAAAAAAAGGATCTCAAGAAGATCCTTTGATCTTTTC
TACGGGGTCTGACGCTCAGTGGAACGAAAACTCACGTTAAGGGATTTTGGTCATGAGATTATCAAAAAGG
ATCTTCACCTAGATCCTTTTAAATTAAAAATGAAGTTTTAAATCAATCTAAAGTATATATGAGTAAACTT
GGTCTGACAGTTACCAATGCTTAATCAGTGAGGCACCTATCTCAGCGATCTGTCTATTTCGTTCATCCAT
AGTTGCCTGACTCCCCGTCGTGTAGATAACTACGATACGGGAGGGCTTACCATCTGGCCCCAGTGCTGCA
ATGATACCGCGAGACCCACGCTCACCGGCTCCAGATTTATCAGCAATAAACCAGCCAGCCGGAAGGGCCG
AGCGCAGAAGTGGTCCTGCAACTTTATCCGCCTCCATCCAGTCTATTAATTGTTGCCGGGAAGCTAGAGT
AAGTAGTTCGCCAGTTAATAGTTTGCGCAACGTTGTTGCCATTGCTACAGGCATCGTGGTGTCACGCTCG
TCGTTTGGTATGGCTTCATTCAGCTCCGGTTCCCAACGATCAAGGCGAGTTACATGATCCCCCATGTTGT
GCAAAAAAGCGGTTAGCTCCTTCGGTCCTCCGATCGTTGTCAGAAGTAAGTTGGCCGCAGTGTTATCACT
CATGGTTATGGCAGCACTGCATAATTCTCTTACTGTCATGCCATCCGTAAGATGCTTTTCTGTGACTGGT
GAGTACTCAACCAAGTCATTCTGAGAATAGTGTATGCGGCGACCGAGTTGCTCTTGCCCGGCGTCAATAC
GGGATAATACCGCGCCACATAGCAGAACTTTAAAAGTGCTCATCATTGGAAAACGTTCTTCGGGGCGAAA
ACTCTCAAGGATCTTACCGCTGTTGAGATCCAGTTCGATGTAACCCACTCGTGCACCCAACTGATCTTCA
GCATCTTTTACTTTCACCAGCGTTTCTGGGTGAGCAAAAACAGGAAGGCAAAATGCCGCAAAAAAGGGAA
TAAGGGCGACACGGAAATGTTGAATACTCATACTCTTCCTTTTTCAATATTATTGAAGCATTTATCAGGG
TTATTGTCTCATGAGCGGATACATATTTGAATGTATTTAGAAAAATAAACAAATAGGGGTTCCGCGCACA
TTTCCCCGAAAAGTGCCACCTGAC
Features (pLannotate 1.2.2; 33 found; start..end, strand, type, name):
     31..83      -  misc_feature   bom (fragment): basis of mobility region from pBR322
    238..617     +  enhancer       CMV enhancer: human cytomegalovirus immediate early enhancer
    618..817     +  promoter       CMV promoter: human cytomegalovirus (CMV) immediate early promoter
    835..1015    +  LTR            5' LTR (truncated): truncated 5' long terminal repeat (LTR) from HIV-1
   1062..1187    +  misc_feature   HIV-1 Ψ: packaging signal of human immunodeficiency virus type 1
   1171..1534    +  CDS            HIV-1 gag (fragment): gag protein from human immunodeficiency virus 1; gag
   1680..1913    +  misc_feature   RRE: The Rev response element (RRE) of HIV-1 allows for Rev-dependent mRNA export from the nucleus to the cytoplasm.
   2290..2390    +  CDS            Rev (fragment): human immunodeficiency virus 1 (HIV-1) Rev protein; rev; enhances nuclear export of unspliced and incompletely spliced viral mRNAs
   2440..2557    +  misc_feature   cPPT/CTS: central polypurine tract and central termination sequence of HIV-1
   2608..2848    +  promoter       U6 promoter: RNA polymerase III promoter for human U6 snRNA
   2878..2953    +  misc_RNA       gRNA scaffold: guide RNA scaffold for the Streptococcus pyogenes CRISPR/Cas9 system
   2971..2989    +  CDS            small t antigen (fragment): SV40 (simian virus 40) small t antigen
   3015..3226    +  promoter       EF-1α core promoter: core promoter for human elongation factor EF-1α
   3251..7354    +  CDS            Cas9: Cas9 (Csn1) endonuclease from the Streptococcus pyogenes Type II CRISPR/Cas system generates RNA-guided double strand breaks in DNA
   7492..8089    +  CDS            PuroR (fragment): puromycin N-acetyltransferase; pac from Streptomyces; confers resistance to puromycin
   8105..8693    +  misc_feature   WPRE: woodchuck hepatitis virus posttranscriptional regulatory element
   8744..8763    +  misc_feature   cPPT/CTS (fragment): central polypurine tract and central termination sequence of HIV-1
   8765..8998    +  LTR            3' LTR (ΔU3): self-inactivating 3' long terminal repeat (LTR) from HIV-1
   9030..9254    +  polyA_signal   bGH poly(A) signal: bovine growth hormone polyadenylation signal
   9258..9279    +  promoter       SV40 promoter (fragment): SV40 enhancer and early promoter
   9300..9728    +  rep_origin     f1 ori (sequence partly withheld): f1 bacteriophage origin of replication; arrow indicates direction of (+) strand synthesis
   9742..10071   +  promoter       SV40 promoter: SV40 enhancer and early promoter
  10119..10166   +  promoter       EM7 promoter: synthetic bacterial promoter&nbsp
  10185..10559   +  CDS            BleoR: antibiotic-binding protein; Sh ble from Streptoalloteichus hindustanus; confers resistance to bleomycin, phleomycin, and Zeocin™
  10569..10694   +  CDS            ble (fragment): BLE_KLEPN - Experimental evidence at protein level: Swiss-Prot protein existence level 1. Binding protein with a strong affinity to the bleomycin family of antibiotics. Binds to CL990; an antimitotic-antibiotic compound. From Klebsiella pneumoniae.
  10689..10810   +  polyA_signal   SV40 poly(A) signal: SV40 polyadenylation signal
  10881..10903   -  protein_bind   lac operator (fragment): The lac repressor binds to the lac operator to inhibit transcription in E. coli. This inhibition can be relieved by adding lactose or isopropyl-β-D-thiogalactopyranoside (IPTG). lac repressor encoded by lacI
  10907..10937   -  promoter       lac promoter: promoter for the E. coli lac operon
  10952..10973   -  protein_bind   CAP binding site: CAP binding activates transcription in the presence of cAMP. E. coli catabolite activator protein
  10986..11078   -  CDS            lacI (fragment): lac repressor; lacI; The lac repressor binds to the lac operator to inhibit transcription in E. coli. This inhibition can be relieved by adding lactose or isopropyl-β-D-thiogalactopyranoside (IPTG).
  11261..11849   -  rep_origin     ori: high-copy-number ColE1/pMB1/pBR322/pUC origin of replication
  12020..12880   -  CDS            AmpR: β-lactamase; bla; confers resistance to ampicillin, carbenicillin, and related antibiotics
  12881..12985   -  promoter       AmpR promoter: bla
