[The description below was written by a language model from this plasmid's Addgene catalogue record and pLannotate feature annotations shown in this document.]
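Description:
pLentiCRISPR-v2 sgUGP2 is a third-generation-style, self-inactivating HIV-1 lentiviral transfer plasmid of about 13 kb that delivers both Streptococcus pyogenes Cas9 and a single guide RNA directed against UGP2, with the stated purpose of deleting (knocking out) that gene in mammalian cells. It is maintained in E. coli through a high-copy ColE1/pUC-type origin with ampicillin resistance, and the backbone also carries an f1 origin and an SV40/EM7-driven bleomycin/Zeocin resistance cassette that lies outside the proviral region.

The packaged genome is transcribed from a CMV enhancer/promoter fused to a truncated 5' LTR, which makes production of genomic RNA independent of Tat. It contains the Ψ packaging signal with a partial gag sequence, the Rev response element for nuclear export of the unspliced RNA, and the cPPT/CTS, which aids nuclear import. It ends in a ΔU3 3' LTR, which inactivates the viral promoter after integration, followed by a bGH polyadenylation signal. Within this frame, a human U6 RNA polymerase III promoter drives the synthetic 20-nt UGP2 spacer joined to the Cas9 guide RNA scaffold. Downstream, an EF-1α core promoter drives the Cas9 coding sequence, followed by puromycin N-acetyltransferase. The feature table does not annotate the linker between Cas9 and the puromycin marker, nor any tags or localisation signals on Cas9. A WPRE after the marker enhances transcript expression.

Co-transfection with packaging and envelope plasmids yields virus for transducing target cells, and puromycin selects for integrants in which Cas9 cutting disrupts UGP2. The associated publication concerns cancer cell metabolism under glucose limitation and pyrimidine restriction.
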