Addgene plasmid #211521: pLentiCRISPR-v2 sgUGP2
Purpose: Deletes UGP2
Depositing lab: Richard Possemato. Depositing organization: NYU Grossman School of Medicine. Publication: Glucose limitation protects cancer cells from apoptosis induced by pyrimidine restriction and replication inhibition. Nam M, Xia W, Mir AH, Jerrett A, Spinelli JB, Huang TT, Possemato R. Nat Metab. 2024 Dec;6(12):2338-2353. doi: 10.1038/s42255-024-01166-w. Epub 2024 Nov 26. PubMed 39592843.
Backbone
  Vector backbone: pLentiCRISPR-v2
  Vector type: Mammalian Expression, Lentiviral, CRISPR
  Selectable markers: Puromycin
Growth in bacteria
  Bacterial resistance: Ampicillin, 100 μg/mL
  Growth temperature: 37°C
  Growth strain: NEB Stable
  Copy number: High Copy
Gene/Insert
  Gene/Insert name: sgUGP2
  gRNA/shRNA sequence: ATAGCTTCCGAAATCCATCC
  Species: Synthetic
Terms and licenses: Academic/Nonprofit Terms; Industry Terms: Not Available to Industry
How to cite: pLentiCRISPR-v2 sgUGP2 was a gift from Richard Possemato (Addgene plasmid # 211521 ; http://n2t.net/addgene:211521 ; RRID:Addgene_211521)
